Addgene plasmid #71545: pAAV-UbC-eGFP-F
Purpose: Expresses a membrane bound eGFP, under the UbC promoter. This promoter expresses transgenes in neurons at higher levels than plasmids with the CMV or β-actin-CMV promoters.
Depositing lab: Pantelis Tsoulfas. Depositing organization: University of Miami.
Backbone
  Vector backbone: pAAV-SIBR-anti_I
  Backbone manufacturer: Chung K-H et al., Polycistronic RNA polymerase II expression vectors for RNA interference based on BIC/miR-155. NAR 2006 vol 24
  Backbone size w/o insert (bp): 5235
  Total vector size (bp): 6048
  Modifications to backbone: The anti-luciferase cassette was deleted and eGFP was replaced with eGFP that has in the COOH terminus a 20- amino-acid farnesylation signal from c-Ha-Ras. The gene was synthesized for optimal mammalian cell expression
  Vector type: Mammalian Expression, AAV
Growth in bacteria
  Bacterial resistance: Ampicillin, 100 μg/mL
  Growth temperature: 37°C
  Growth strain: NEB Stable
  Copy number: High Copy
Gene/Insert
  Gene/Insert name: eGFP-F (alt name: membrane bound eGFP)
  Species: Synthetic
  Insert size (bp): 813
  GenBank ID: AEO31555.1 JN255744.1
  Promoter: UbC
  Tag / fusion protein: contains 20- amino-acid farnesylation signal from c-Ha-Ras and a 4 aminoacid linker (C terminal on insert)
  Cloning method: Restriction Enzyme; 5′ cloning site BamHI (not destroyed); 3′ cloning site XhoI (not destroyed)
  Sequencing primers: 5′ common sequencing primers
Terms and licenses: Academic/Nonprofit Terms; Industry Terms: Not Available to Industry
How to cite: pAAV-UbC-eGFP-F was a gift from Pantelis Tsoulfas (Addgene plasmid # 71545 ; http://n2t.net/addgene:71545 ; RRID:Addgene_71545)
