[The description below was written by a language model from this plasmid's Addgene catalogue record and pLannotate feature annotations shown in this document.]
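Description:
pAAV-UbC-eGFP-F is an adeno-associated virus transfer plasmid for mammalian expression. It derives from the pAAV-SIBR backbone, from which the anti-luciferase RNA-interference cassette was deleted and the original eGFP was replaced. It is propagated in E. coli as a high-copy plasmid through a ColE1/pUC-type origin, with selection on ampicillin via the β-lactamase gene. An M13 phage origin and small remnants of the pBR322 bom and rop regions also sit in the bacterial portion. The catalogue gives a total size of 6,048 bp, whereas the annotated depositor sequence is 5,975 nt. The record does not explain this small difference.

The expression cassette lies between two AAV2 inverted terminal repeats, which are the cis elements needed to replicate and package the intervening DNA into recombinant AAV particles. The human ubiquitin C promoter, annotated as two segments, is followed by a rabbit β-globin intron, also annotated in two fragments; introns of this kind generally improve transcript processing and expression. Next comes the eGFP-F coding sequence and a human growth hormone polyadenylation signal. eGFP-F is a synthetic gene optimised for mammalian expression. In it, EGFP is joined at its C terminus, through a four-amino-acid linker, to the 20-residue farnesylation signal of c-Ha-Ras. Lipid modification of this tail anchors the fluorescent protein to cellular membranes.

According to the depositor, the UbC promoter expresses transgenes in neurons at higher levels than plasmids with CMV or β-actin-CMV promoters. The construct therefore serves as a membrane-targeted green reporter for neurons, delivered either by transfection or as packaged AAV.
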