Features (pLannotate 1.2.2; 16 found; start..end, strand, type, name):
      1..141     -  repeat_region  AAV2 ITR: inverted terminal repeat of adeno-associated virus serotype 2 inverted
    150..549     +  promoter       UbC promoter: human ubiquitin C promoter
    727..1282    +  promoter       UbC promoter (fragment): human ubiquitin C promoter
   1312..1557    +  intron         β-globin intron (fragment): intron from rabbit β-globin gene
   1563..1827    +  intron         β-globin intron (fragment): intron from rabbit β-globin gene
   1883..2599    +  CDS            EGFP: EGFP is a basic (constitutively fluorescent) green fluorescent protein published in 1996, derived from Aequorea victoria. It is reported to be a rapidly-maturing weak dimer with moderate acid sensitivity.
   2588..2674    +  CDS            HRAS (fragment): RASH_HUMAN - Also known as HRAS1. Experimental evidence at protein level: Swiss-Prot protein existence level 1. Involved in the activation of Ras protein signal transduction (PubMed:22821884). Ras proteins bind GDP/GTP and possess intrinsic GTPase activity (PubMed:12740440, PubMed:14500341, PubMed:9020151). From Homo sapiens (Human).
   2722..3198    +  polyA_signal   hGH poly(A) signal: human growth hormone polyadenylation signal
   3238..3378    +  repeat_region  AAV2 ITR: inverted terminal repeat of adeno-associated virus serotype 2 inverted
   3383..3434    -  misc_feature   bom (fragment): basis of mobility region from pBR322
   3453..3833    +  rep_origin     M13 ori (sequence partly withheld): M13 bacteriophage origin of replication; arrow indicates direction of (+) strand synthesis
   3909..3958    -  misc_feature   bom (fragment): basis of mobility region from pBR322
   4060..4095    -  CDS            rop (fragment): Rop protein, which maintains plasmids at low copy number; rop
   4190..4294    +  promoter       AmpR promoter: bla
   4295..5155    +  CDS            AmpR: β-lactamase; bla; confers resistance to ampicillin, carbenicillin, and related antibiotics
   5326..5914    +  rep_origin     ori: high-copy-number ColE1/pMB1/pBR322/pUC origin of replication
>Addgene plasmid #71545 | pAAV-UbC-eGFP-F | depositor full sequence | sequence record 132622 | pAAV-UbC-eGFP-F sequence 5975 bps
CCTGCAGGCAGCTGCGCGCTCGCTCGCTCACTGAGGCCGCCCGGGCAAAGCCCGGGCGTCGGGCGACCTT
TGGTCGCCCGGCCTCAGTGAGCGAGCGAGCGCGCAGAGAGGGAGTGGCCAACTCCATCACTAGGGGTTCC
TGCGGCCGCGGCCTCCGCGCCGGGTTTTGGCGCCTCCCGCGGGCGCCCCCCTCCTCACGGCGAGCGCTGC
CACGTCAGACGAAGGGCGCAGCGAGCGTCCTGATCCTTCCGCCCGGACGCTCAGGACAGCGGCCCGCTGC
TCATAAGACTCGGCCTTAGAACCCCAGTATCAGCAGAAGGACATTTTAGGACGGGACTTGGGTGACTCTA
GGGCACTGGTTTTCTTTCCAGAGAGCGGAACAGGCGAGGAAAAGTAGTCCCTTCTCGGCGATTCTGCGGA
GGGATCTCCGTGGGGCGGTGAACGCCGATGATTATATAAGGACGCGCCGGGTGTGGCACAGCTAGTTCCG
TCGCAGCCGGGATTTGGGTCGCGGTTCTTGTTTGTGGATCGCTGTGATCGTCACTTGGTGAGTAGCGGGC
TGCTGGGCTGGCCGGGGCTTTCGTGGCCGCCGGGCCGCTCGGTGGGACGGAAGCGTGTGGAGAGACCGCC
AAGGGCTGTAGTCTGGGTCCGCGAGCAAGGTTGCCCTGAACTGGGGGTTGGGGGGAGCGCAGCAAAATGG
CGGCTGTTCCCGAGTCTTGAATAGAACCTTCGCTAATGCGGGAAAGCTCTTATTCGGGTGAGATGGGCTG
GGGCACCATCTGGGGACCCTGACGTGAAGTTTGTCACTGACTGGAGAACTCGGTTTGTCGTCTGTTGCGG
GGGCGGCAGTTATGGCGGTGCCGTTGGGCAGTGCACCCGTACCTTTGGGAGCGCGCGCCCTCGTCGTGTC
GTGACGTCACCCGTTCTGTTGGCTTATAATGCAGGGTGGGGCCACCTGCCGGTAGGTGTGCGGTAGGCTT
TTCTCCGTCGCAGGACGCAGGGTTCGGGCCTAGGGTAGGCTCTCCTGAATCGACAGGCGCCGGACCTCTG
GTGAGGGGAGGGATAAGTGAGGCGTCAGTTTCTTTGGTCGGTTTTATGTACCTATCTTCTTAAGTAGCTG
AAGCTCCGGTTTTGAACTATGCGCTCGGGGTTGGCGAGTGTGTTTTGTGAAGTTTTTTAGGCACCTTTTG
AAATGTAATCATTTGGGTCAATATGTAATTTTCAGTGTTAGACTAGTAAATTGTCCGCTAAATTCTGGCC
GTTTTTGGCTTTTTTGTTAGACGAAGCTAAGGCGCGCCTGAGAACTTCAGGGTGAGTTTGGGGACCCTTG
ATTGTTCTTTCTTTTTCGCTATTGTAAAATTCATGTTATATGGAGGGGGCAAAGTTTTCAGGGTGTTGTT
TAGAATGGGAAGATGTCCCTTGTATCACCATGCATGGACCCTCATGATAATTTTGTTTCTTTCACTTTCT
ACTCTGTTGACAACCATTGTCTCCTCTTATTTTCTTTTCATTTTCTGTAACTTTTTCGTTAAACTTTAGC
TTGCATTTGTAACGAATCTAGACAATCAGGGTATATTATATTGTACTTCAGCACAGTTTTAGAGAACAAT
TGTTATAATTAAATGATAAGGTAGAATATTTCTGCATATAAATTCTGGCTGGCGTGGAAATATTCTTATT
GGTAGAAACAACTACATCCTGGTCATCATCCTGCCTTTCTCTTTATGGTTACAATGATATACACTGTTTG
AGATGAGGATAAAATACTCTGAGTCCAAACCGGGCCCCTCTGCTAACCATGTTCATGCCTTCTTCTTTTT
CCTACAGCTCCTGGGCAACGTGCTGGTTATTGTGCTGTCTCATCAAGCTTGGATCCAAGCTTATGGTGTC
CAAGGGCGAGGAACTGTTCACCGGCGTGGTGCCCATCCTGGTGGAACTGGATGGCGACGTGAACGGCCAC
AAGTTCAGCGTGTCCGGCGAGGGCGAAGGCGACGCCACATATGGCAAGCTGACCCTGAAGTTCATCTGCA
CCACCGGCAAGCTGCCCGTGCCTTGGCCTACCCTCGTGACCACACTGACCTACGGCGTGCAGTGCTTCAG
CAGATACCCCGACCATATGAAGCAGCACGACTTCTTCAAGAGCGCCATGCCCGAGGGCTACGTGCAGGAA
CGGACCATCTTCTTTAAGGACGACGGCAACTACAAGACCAGGGCCGAAGTGAAGTTCGAGGGCGACACCC
TCGTGAACCGGATCGAGCTGAAGGGCATCGACTTCAAAGAGGACGGCAACATCCTGGGCCACAAGCTGGA
GTACAACTACAACAGCCACAACGTGTACATCATGGCCGACAAGCAGAAAAACGGCATCAAAGTGAACTTC
AAGATCCGGCACAACATCGAGGACGGCTCCGTGCAGCTGGCCGACCACTACCAGCAGAACACCCCCATCG
GAGATGGCCCCGTGCTGCTGCCCGACAACCACTACCTGAGCACACAGAGCGCCCTGAGCAAGGACCCCAA
CGAGAAGCGGGACCACATGGTGCTGCTGGAATTTGTGACCGCCGCTGGCATCACCCTGGGCATGGACGAG
CTGTACAAGAGCGGCCTGCGGAGCAAGCTGAACCCCCCTGATGAGTCTGGCCCTGGCTGCATGAGCTGCA
AATGCGTGCTGAGCTAATCTAGACTCGAGTCTAGAGTTAACGGCCATATTGGCCAATCTACGGGTGGCAT
CCCTGTGACCCCTCCCCAGTGCCTCTCCTGGCCCTGGAAGTTGCCACTCCAGTGCCCACCAGCCTTGTCC
TAATAAAATTAAGTTGCATCATTTTGTCTGACTAGGTGTCCTTCTATAATATTATGGGGTGGAGGGGGGT
GGTATGGAGCAAGGGGCAAGTTGGGAAGACAACCTGTAGGGCCTGCGGGGTCTATTGGGAACCAAGCTGG
AGTGCAGTGGCACAATCTTGGCTCACTGCAATCTCCGCCTCCTGGGTTCAAGCGATTCTCCTGCCTCAGC
CTCCCGAGTTGTTGGGATTCCAGGCATGCATGACCAGGCTCAGCTAATTTTTGTTTTTTTGGTAGAGACG
GGGTTTCACCATATTGGCCAGGCTGGTCTCCAACTCCTAATCTCAGGTGATCTACCCACCTTGGCCTCCC
AAATTGCTGGGATTACAGGCGTGAACCACTGCTCCCTTCCCTGTCCTTCTGATTTTGTAGGTAACCACGT
GCGGACCGAGCGGCCGCAGGAACCCCTAGTGATGGAGTTGGCCACTCCCTCTCTGCGCGCTCGCTCGCTC
ACTGAGGCCGGGCGACCAAAGGTCGCCCGACGCCCGGGCTTTGCCCGGGCGGCCTCAGTGAGCGAGCGAG
CGCGCAGCTGCCTGCAGGGGCGCCTGATGCGGTATTTTCTCCTTACGCATCTGTGCGGTATTTCACACCG
CATA
[142 nt withheld, positions 3435-3576]
C
[141 nt withheld, positions 3578-3718]
CCTTTGACGTTGGAGTCCACGTTCTTT
[37 nt withheld, positions 3746-3782]
ACCCTATCTCGGGCTATTCTTTTGATTTATAAGGGATTTTGCCGATTTCGGCCTATTGGTTAAAAAATGA
GCTGATTTAACAAAAATTTAACGCGAATTTTAACAAAATATTAACGTTTACAATTTTATGGTGCACTCTC
AGTACAATCTGCTCTGATGCCGCATAGTTAAGCCAGCCCCGACACCCGCCAACACCCGCTGACGCGCCCT
GACGGGCTTGTCTGCTCCCGGCATCCGCTTACAGACAAGCTGTGACCGTCTCCGGGAGCTGCATGTGTCA
GAGGTTTTCACCGTCATCACCGAAACGCGCGAGACGAAAGGGCCTCGTGATACGCCTATTTTTATAGGTT
AATGTCATGATAATAATGGTTTCTTAGACGTCAGGTGGCACTTTTCGGGGAAATGTGCGCGGAACCCCTA
TTTGTTTATTTTTCTAAATACATTCAAATATGTATCCGCTCATGAGACAATAACCCTGATAAATGCTTCA
ATAATATTGAAAAAGGAAGAGTATGAGTATTCAACATTTCCGTGTCGCCCTTATTCCCTTTTTTGCGGCA
TTTTGCCTTCCTGTTTTTGCTCACCCAGAAACGCTGGTGAAAGTAAAAGATGCTGAAGATCAGTTGGGTG
CACGAGTGGGTTACATCGAACTGGATCTCAACAGCGGTAAGATCCTTGAGAGTTTTCGCCCCGAAGAACG
TTTTCCAATGATGAGCACTTTTAAAGTTCTGCTATGTGGCGCGGTATTATCCCGTATTGACGCCGGGCAA
GAGCAACTCGGTCGCCGCATACACTATTCTCAGAATGACTTGGTTGAGTACTCACCAGTCACAGAAAAGC
ATCTTACGGATGGCATGACAGTAAGAGAATTATGCAGTGCTGCCATAACCATGAGTGATAACACTGCGGC
CAACTTACTTCTGACAACGATCGGAGGACCGAAGGAGCTAACCGCTTTTTTGCACAACATGGGGGATCAT
GTAACTCGCCTTGATCGTTGGGAACCGGAGCTGAATGAAGCCATACCAAACGACGAGCGTGACACCACGA
TGCCTGTAGCAATGGCAACAACGTTGCGCAAACTATTAACTGGCGAACTACTTACTCTAGCTTCCCGGCA
ACAATTAATAGACTGGATGGAGGCGGATAAAGTTGCAGGACCACTTCTGCGCTCGGCCCTTCCGGCTGGC
TGGTTTATTGCTGATAAATCTGGAGCCGGTGAGCGTGGGTCTCGCGGTATCATTGCAGCACTGGGGCCAG
ATGGTAAGCCCTCCCGTATCGTAGTTATCTACACGACGGGGAGTCAGGCAACTATGGATGAACGAAATAG
ACAGATCGCTGAGATAGGTGCCTCACTGATTAAGCATTGGTAACTGTCAGACCAAGTTTACTCATATATA
CTTTAGATTGATTTAAAACTTCATTTTTAATTTAAAAGGATCTAGGTGAAGATCCTTTTTGATAATCTCA
TGACCAAAATCCCTTAACGTGAGTTTTCGTTCCACTGAGCGTCAGACCCCGTAGAAAAGATCAAAGGATC
TTCTTGAGATCCTTTTTTTCTGCGCGTAATCTGCTGCTTGCAAACAAAAAAACCACCGCTACCAGCGGTG
GTTTGTTTGCCGGATCAAGAGCTACCAACTCTTTTTCCGAAGGTAACTGGCTTCAGCAGAGCGCAGATAC
CAAATACTGTCCTTCTAGTGTAGCCGTAGTTAGGCCACCACTTCAAGAACTCTGTAGCACCGCCTACATA
CCTCGCTCTGCTAATCCTGTTACCAGTGGCTGCTGCCAGTGGCGATAAGTCGTGTCTTACCGGGTTGGAC
TCAAGACGATAGTTACCGGATAAGGCGCAGCGGTCGGGCTGAACGGGGGGTTCGTGCACACAGCCCAGCT
TGGAGCGAACGACCTACACCGAACTGAGATACCTACAGCGTGAGCTATGAGAAAGCGCCACGCTTCCCGA
AGGGAGAAAGGCGGACAGGTATCCGGTAAGCGGCAGGGTCGGAACAGGAGAGCGCACGAGGGAGCTTCCA
GGGGGAAACGCCTGGTATCTTTATAGTCCTGTCGGGTTTCGCCACCTCTGACTTGAGCGTCGATTTTTGT
GATGCTCGTCAGGGGGGCGGAGCCTATGGAAAAACGCCAGCAACGCGGCCTTTTTACGGTTCCTGGCCTT
TTGCTGGCCTTTTGCTCACATGT
