>Addgene plasmid #71545 | pAAV-UbC-eGFP-F | depositor partial sequence | sequence record 129262 | eGFP-F
GGATCCAAGCTTATGGTGTCCAAGGGCGAGGAACTGTTCACCGGCGTGGTGCCCATCCTGGTGGAACTGG
ATGGCGACGTGAACGGCCACAAGTTCAGCGTGTCCGGCGAGGGCGAAGGCGACGCCACATATGGCAAGCT
GACCCTGAAGTTCATCTGCACCACCGGCAAGCTGCCCGTGCCTTGGCCTACCCTCGTGACCACACTGACC
TACGGCGTGCAGTGCTTCAGCAGATACCCCGACCATATGAAGCAGCACGACTTCTTCAAGAGCGCCATGC
CCGAGGGCTACGTGCAGGAACGGACCATCTTCTTTAAGGACGACGGCAACTACAAGACCAGGGCCGAAGT
GAAGTTCGAGGGCGACACCCTCGTGAACCGGATCGAGCTGAAGGGCATCGACTTCAAAGAGGACGGCAAC
ATCCTGGGCCACAAGCTGGAGTACAACTACAACAGCCACAACGTGTACATCATGGCCGACAAGCAGAAAA
ACGGCATCAAAGTGAACTTCAAGATCCGGCACAACATCGAGGACGGCTCCGTGCAGCTGGCCGACCACTA
CCAGCAGAACACCCCCATCGGAGATGGCCCCGTGCTGCTGCCCGACAACCACTACCTGAGCACACAGAGC
GCCCTGAGCAAGGACCCCAACGAGAAGCGGGACCACATGGTGCTGCTGGAATTTGTGACCGCCGCTGGCA
TCACCCTGGGCATGGACGAGCTGTACAAGAGCGGCCTGCGGAGCAAGCTGAACCCCCCTGATGAGTCTGG
CCCTGGCTGCATGAGCTGCAAATGCGTGCTGAGCTAATCTAGACTCGAG
