>Addgene plasmid #71545 | pAAV-UbC-eGFP-F | addgene partial sequence | sequence record 132509 | hGH-PA-R 5'-CCAGCTTGGTTCCCAATAGA-3'
GGTTGTCTTCCCAACTTGCCCCTTGCTCCATACCACCCCCCTCCACCCCATAATATTATAGAAGGACACC
TAGTCAGACAAAATGATGCAACTTAATTTTATTAGGACAAGGCTGGTGGGCACTGGAGTGGCAACTTCCA
GGGCCAGGAGAGGCACTGGGGAGGGGTCACAGGGATGCCACCCGTAGATTGGCCAATATGGCCGTTAACT
CTAGACTCGAGTCTAGATTAGCTCAGCACGCATTTGCAGCTCATGCAGCCAGGGCCAGACTCATCAGGGG
GGTTCAGCTTGCTCCGCAGGCCGCTCTTGTACAGCTCGTCCATGCCCAGGGTGATGCCAGCGGCGGTCAC
AAATTCCAGCAGCACCATGTGGTCCCGCTTCTCGTTGGGGTCCTTGCTCAGGGCGCTCTGTGTGCTCAGG
TAGTGGTTGTCGGGCAGCAGCACGGGGCCATCTCCGATGGGGGTGTTCTGCTGGTAGTGGTCGGCCAGCT
GCACGGAGCCGTCCTCGATGTTGTGCCGGATCTTGAAGTTCACTTTGATGCCGTTTTTCTGCTTGTCGGC
CATGATGTACACGTTGTGGCTGTTGTAGTTGTACTCCAGCTTGTGGCCCAGGATGTTGCCGTCCTCTTTG
AAGTCGATGCCCTTCAGCTCGATCCGGTTCACGAGGGTGTCGCCCTCGAACTTCACTTCGGCCCTGGTCT
TGTAGTTGCCGTCGTCCTTAAAGAAGATGGTCCGTTCCTGCACGTAGCCCTCGGGCATGGCGCTCTTGAA
GAAGTCGTGCTGCTTCATATGGTCGGGGTATCTGCTGAAGCACTGCACGCCGTAGGTCAGTGTGGTCACG
AGGGTAGGCCAAGGCACGGGCAGCTTGCCGGTGGTGCAGATGAACTTCAGG
