>Addgene plasmid #71545 | pAAV-UbC-eGFP-F | addgene partial sequence | sequence record 132511 | hUBCpro-F 5'-TGAAGCTCCGGTTTTGAACT-3'
GTGTGTTTTGTGAAGTTTTTTAGGCACCTTTTGAAATGTAATCATTTGGGTCAATATGTAATTTTCAGTG
TTAGACTAGTAAATTGTCCGCTAAATTCTGGCCGTTTTTGGCTTTTTTGTTAGACGAAGCTAAGGCGCGC
CTGAGAACTTCAGGGTGAGTTTGGGGACCCTTGATTGTTCTTTCTTTTTCGCTATTGTAAAATTCATGTT
ATATGGAGGGGGCAAAGTTTTCAGGGTGTTGTTTAGAATGGGAAGATGTCCCTTGTATCACCATGCATGG
ACCCTCATGATAATTTTGTTTCTTTCACTTTCTACTCTGTTGACAACCATTGTCTCCTCTTATTTTCTTT
TCATTTTCTGTAACTTTTTCGTTAAACTTTAGCTTGCATTTGTAACGAATCTAGACAATCAGGGTATATT
ATATTGTACTTCAGCACAGTTTTAGAGAACAATTGTTATAATTAAATGATAAGGTAGAATATTTCTGCAT
ATAAATTCTGGCTGGCGTGGAAATATTCTTATTGGTAGAAACAACTACATCCTGGTCATCATCCTGCCTT
TCTCTTTATGGTTACAATGATATACACTGTTTGAGATGAGGATAAAATACTCTGAGTCCAAACCGGGCCC
CTCTGCTAACCATGTTCATGCCTTCTTCTTTTTCCTACAGCTCCTGGGCAACGTGCTGGTTATTGTGCTG
TCTCATCAAGCTTGGATCCAAGCTTATGGTGTCCAAGGGCGAGGAACTGTTCACCGGCGTGGTGCCCATC
CTGGTGGAACTGGATGGCGACGTGAACGGCCACAAGTTCAGCGTGTCCGGCGAGGGCGAAGGCGACGCCA
CATATGGCAAGCTGACCCTGAAGTTCATCTGCACCACCGGCAAGCTGCCCGTGCCTTGGCCTACCCTCGT
GACCACACTGACCTACGGCGTGCAGTGCTTCAGCAGATACCCCGACCATATGAAGCAGCACGACTTCTTC
AAGAGCGCCATGCCCGAGGGCTACGTGCAGGAACGGACCATCTTCTTTAAGGACGACGGCAACTACAAGA
CCAGGGCCGAAGTGAAGTTCGAGGGCGA
