>Addgene plasmid #71545 | pAAV-UbC-eGFP-F | addgene partial sequence | sequence record 132558 | hUBCpro-F2 5'-CGCCGATGATTATATAAGGA-3'
AGCTAGTTCCGTCGCAGCCGGGATTTGGGTCGCGGTTCTTGTTTGTGGATCGCTGTGATCGTCACTTGGT
GAGTAGCGGGCTGCTGGGCTGGCCGGGGCTTTCGTGGCCGCCGGGCCGCTCGGTGGGACGGAAGCGTGTG
GAGAGACCGCCAAGGGCTGTAGTCTGGGTCCGCGAGCAAGGTTGCCCTGAACTGGGGGTTGGGGGGAGCG
CAGCAAAATGGCGGCTGTTCCCGAGTCTTGAATAGAACCTTCGCTAATGCGGGAAAGCTCTTATTCGGGT
GAGATGGGCTGGGGCACCATCTGGGGACCCTGACGTGAAGTTTGTCACTGACTGGAGAACTCGGTTTGTC
GTCTGTTGCGGGGGCGGCAGTTATGGCGGTGCCGTTGGGCAGTGCACCCGTACCTTTGGGAGCGCGCGCC
CTCGTCGTGTCGTGACGTCACCCGTTCTGTTGGCTTATAATGCAGGGTGGGGCCACCTGCCGGTAGGTGT
GCGGTAGGCTTTTCTCCGTCGCAGGACGCAGGGTTCGGGCCTAGGGTAGGCTCTCCTGAATCGACAGGCG
CCGGACCTCTGGTGAGGGGAGGGATAAGTGAGGCGTCAGTTTCTTTGGTCGGTTTTATGTACCTATCTTC
TTAAGTAGCTGAAGCTCCGGTTTTGAACTATGCGCTCGGGGTTGGCGAGTGTGTTTTGTGAAGTTTTTTA
GGCACCTTTTGAAATGTAATCATTTGGGTCAATATGTAATTTTCAGTGTTAGACTAGTAAATTGTCCGCT
AAATTCTGGCCGTTTTTGGCTTTTTTGTTAGACGAAGCTAAGGCGCGCCTGAGAACTTCAGGGTGAGTTT
GGGGACCCTTGATTGTTCTTTCTTTTTCGCTATTGTAAAATTCATGTTATATGGAGGGGGCAAAGTTTTC
AGGGTGTTGTTTAGAATGGGAAGATGTCCCTTGTATCACCATGCATGGACCCTCATGATAATTTTGTTTC
TTTCACTTTCTACTCTGTTGACAACCATTGTCTCCTCTTATTTTCTTTTCATTTTCTGTAACTTTT
